Addgene plasmid #20059: pVS45
Depositing lab: Stephen Sligar. Depositing organization: University of Illinois at Urbana-Champaign. Publication: Synthesis, bacterial expression, and mutagenesis of the gene coding for mammalian cytochrome b5. Beck von Bodman S, Schuler MA, Jollie DR, Sligar SG. Proc Natl Acad Sci U S A. 1986 Dec . 83(24):9443-7. 10.1073/pnas.83.24.9443 PubMed 3540940.
Backbone
  Vector backbone: pUC13
  Backbone size w/o insert (bp): 2658
  Vector type: Bacterial Expression
Growth in bacteria
  Bacterial resistance: Ampicillin, 100 μg/mL
  Growth temperature: 37°C
  Growth strain: DH5alpha
  Growth instructions: DH5alpha
  Copy number: High Copy
Gene/Insert
  Gene/Insert name: rat hepatic cytochrome b5
  Species: R. norvegicus (rat)
  Insert size (bp): 334
  Cloning method: Restriction Enzyme; 5′ cloning site Pst I (not destroyed); 3′ cloning site EcoRI (not destroyed)
  Sequencing primers: 5′ M13R; 3′ M13F
Terms and licenses: Academic/Nonprofit Terms; Industry Terms: Not Available to Industry
How to cite: pVS45 was a gift from Stephen Sligar (Addgene plasmid # 20059 ; http://n2t.net/addgene:20059 ; RRID:Addgene_20059)
