[The description below was written by a language model from this plasmid's Addgene catalogue record.]
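Description:
pVS45 is a bacterial expression plasmid built on the pUC13 backbone (about 2.7 kb without insert), a small, high-copy cloning vector propagated in E. coli and selected with ampicillin. As a pUC-family vector, it would normally carry a relaxed pMB1-derived origin of replication, a beta-lactamase resistance gene, and a polylinker within the lacZ alpha region. No feature table accompanies the record, however, so these elements are inferred from the named backbone rather than from annotation.

The insert is a 334 bp coding segment for rat (R. norvegicus) hepatic cytochrome b5, a small heme-binding electron-transfer protein. It sits between the PstI and EcoRI sites of the polylinker, and both sites remain intact, so the fragment can be excised or replaced as a cassette. The insert is flanked by the standard M13 forward and reverse primer sites used for sequence verification. The title of the associated publication indicates that the gene was made synthetically and was intended for bacterial expression and mutagenesis. The short insert length suggests that it may encode only part of the protein, such as the soluble heme domain, but the record does not say this. The record also names no promoter; in a pUC13 context, expression would typically be driven by the vector's lac promoter upstream of the polylinker. No tags or fusion partners are listed.

The plasmid is suited to producing recombinant cytochrome b5 in E. coli and to serving as a template for site-directed mutagenesis in structure-function studies of this heme protein.
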