>Addgene plasmid #20059 | pVS45 | depositor partial sequence | sequence record 9453 | Author sequence
CTGCAGATAAAGGAGAACAACAACAATGGCTGAACAAAGCGACAAAGACGTCAAATACTACACTCTGGAA
GAAATCCAAAAACACAAAGACTCGAAGTCGACGTGGGTGATCCTGCACCATAAAGTATACGACCTAACTA
AATTCCTCGAAGAGCACCCCGGGGGCGAAGAAGTCCTGAGAGAACAGGCCGGCGGTGACGCGACTGAAAA
CTTCGAAGACGTTGGCCATAGTACCGACGCTCGAGAACTGTCGAAAACGTACATCATCGGTGAGCTGCAC
CCGGACGATCGTTCTAAAATCGCGAAACCGTCCGAAACTCTGTAATGAGAATTC
