>Addgene plasmid #20059 | pVS45 | addgene partial sequence | sequence record 25787 | M13_pUC_rev
AATNGNANGATTCGCCAGCTTGGGCTGCAGATAAAGGAGAACAACAACAATGGCTGAACAAAGCGACAAA
GACGTCAAATACTACACTCTGGAAGAAATCCAAAAACACAAAGACTCGAAGTCGACGTGGGTGATCCTGC
ACCATAAAGTATACGACCTAACTAAATTCCTCGAAGAGCACCCCGGGGGCGAAGAAGTCCTGAGAGAACA
GGCCGGCGGTGACGCGACTGAAAACTTCGAAGACGTTGGCCATAGTACCGACGCTCGAGAACTGTCGAAA
ACGTACATCATCGGTGAGCTGCACCCGGACGATCGTTCTAAAATCGCGAAACCGTCCGAAACTCTGTAAT
GAGAATTCACTGGCCGTCGTTTTACAACGTCGTGACTGGGAAAACCCTGGCGTTACCCAACTTAATCGCC
TTGCAGCACATCCCCCTTTCGCCAGCTGGCGTAATAGCGAAGAGGCCCGCACCGATCGCCCTTCCCAACA
GTTGCGCAGCCTGAATGGCGAATGGCGCCTGATGCGGTATTTTCTCCTTACGCATCTGTGCGGTATTTCA
CACCGCATATGGTGCACTCTCAGTACAATCTGCTCTGATGCCGCATAGTTAAGCCAGCCCCGACACCCGC
CAACACCCGCTGACGCGCCCTGACGGGCTTGTCTGCTCCCGGCATCCGCTTACAGACAAGCTGTGACCGT
CTCCGGGAGCTGCATGTGTCAGAGGTTTTCACGTTCTTCNCCTGANCGCNGNNACNANGGGCCTCGTGAT
ACCCTATTTTTATAGGTAATGTCATGATAATATGGTTTCTNANACGTCAGNGGCCTTTCGG
